>Addgene plasmid #92413 | pEHIShqprtR161Q | addgene full sequence | sequence record 199300 | Addgene NGS Result
ATCCGGATATAGTTCCTCCTTTCAGCAAAAAACCCCTCAAGACCCGTTTAGAGGCCCCAAGGGGTTATGC
TAGTTATTGCTCAGCGGTGGCAGCAGCCAACTCAGCTTCCTTTCGGGCTTTGTTAGCAGCCGGATCTCAG
TGGTGGTGGTGGTGGTGCTCGAGTGCGGCCGCAAGCTTGTCGACGGAGCTCGAATTCGGATCCTAGTGGA
TTTTGGGCACTGGAGCCACCTCTTTGGCAAACAGCTTGAGGGAGAAATCAAGGGCTGGGGCCGCCTGGGT
CAGCATCCCCATGGAGATGACGTCTATGTGCGGCCCGCAGAACTGGGGGAGGTTGTCCAGGGTGATGCCC
CCACTGGCTTCCACAGCCACACTCGGGAACTGGGCCTTCAGCACGGTGGCCGTGGGGTGCAGCTCCTCTG
GCTTGAAGTTGTCCAGCAGGACAAGGTCGGCACCAGCCTCAGCTGCCTGCACGGCCTCCTGCAGGCTGCT
GCATTCCACTTCCACCTTCAGAGCGAAGTCAGCCGCCTGTCTGGCCGCCCGCACCGCCTTCTCCACGCCA
CCGGCGGCCACCACATGGTTATCCTTCACCATCACCAGCCCTCCCAGGTCGTACTGGTGCGAGGCGGCCC
CGCCCACCAGGAGCCCATACTTCTCCACCAGCCGGAAGCCTGGCGTGGTCTTCCTCGTGCCTGCCACGTG
CCCAGTCCAGCCGGCCCCCCTGGCGGCCTCCACTGCAGCGGCGGCAGCACTGGCAATGCCACTGCAGCGG
GCCAGCGTGTTGAGGGCCACCCGTTCCCCCAGCAGCAGGCAGTGGGCAGGGCCCCGGACCTCGGCCACTC
TGGCCACCGGCACCAGCTTCGATCCCTCGGGGAGGAACCAGGAGACTTGGCAGTTGAGTTGGGTAAATAT
GGCATCGAAGAAAGGCTGCCCTGCCAGTACCCCAGGGGATTTGGCCCACAGCGCCGCCTGCGAGGGGCCT
GCCCCGCTGACCAAGGCTGCGTAGTTGAGCCCTGGGCAGTCCTCTCGGAGCCAGCTGTCCACCAGGGCTG
CCAGGGTGACGGGCGGCAGCAGCAGCGCCAGGCCTTCAGCGTTCATGGCGCCCTGAAAATACAGGTTTTC
GGTCGTTGGGATATCGTAATCGTGATGGTGATGGTGATGGTAGTACGACATATGTATATCTCCTTCTTAA
AGTTAAACAAAATTATTTCTAGAGGGGAATTGTTATCCGCTCACAATTCCCCTATAGTGAGTCGTATTAA
TTTCGCGGGATCGAGATCGATCTCGATCCTCTACGCCGGACGCATCGTGGCCGGCATCACCGGCGCCACA
GGTGCGGTTGCTGGCGCCTATATCGCCGACATCACCGATGGGGAAGATCGGGCTCGCCACTTCGGGCTCA
TGAGCGCTTGTTTCGGCGTGGGTATGGTGGCAGGCCCCGTGGCCGGGGGACTGTTGGGCGCCATCTCCTT
GCATGCACCATTCCTTGCGGCGGCGGTGCTCAACGGCCTCAACCTACTACTGGGCTGCTTCCTAATGCAG
GAGTCGCATAAGGGAGAGCGTCGAGATCCCGGACACCATCGAATGGCGCAAAACCTTTCGCGGTATGGCA
TGATAGCGCCCGGAAGAGAGTCAATTCAGGGTGGTGAATGTGAAACCAGTAACGTTATACGATGTCGCAG
AGTATGCCGGTGTCTCTTATCAGACCGTTTCCCGCGTGGTGAACCAGGCCAGCCACGTTTCTGCGAAAAC
GCGGGAAAAAGTGGAAGCGGCGATGGCGGAGCTGAATTACATTCCCAACCGCGTGGCACAACAACTGGCG
GGCAAACAGTCGTTGCTGATTGGCGTTGCCACCTCCAGTCTGGCCCTGCACGCGCCGTCGCAAATTGTCG
CGGCGATTAAATCTCGCGCCGATCAACTGGGTGCCAGCGTGGTGGTGTCGATGGTAGAACGAAGCGGCGT
CGAAGCCTGTAAAGCGGCGGTGCACAATCTTCTCGCGCAACGCGTCAGTGGGCTGATCATTAACTATCCG
CTGGATGACCAGGATGCCATTGCTGTGGAAGCTGCCTGCACTAATGTTCCGGCGTTATTTCTTGATGTCT
CTGACCAGACACCCATCAACAGTATTATTTTCTCCCATGAAGACGGTACGCGACTGGGCGTGGAGCATCT
GGTCGCATTGGGTCACCAGCAAATCGCGCTGTTAGCGGGCCCATTAAGTTCTGTCTCGGCGCGTCTGCGT
CTGGCTGGCTGGCATAAATATCTCACTCGCAATCAAATTCAGCCGATAGCGGAACGGGAAGGCGACTGGA
GTGCCATGTCCGGTTTTCAACAAACCATGCAAATGCTGAATGAGGGCATCGTTCCCACTGCGATGCTGGT
TGCCAACGATCAGATGGCGCTGGGCGCAATGCGCGCCATTACCGAGTCCGGGCTGCGCGTTGGTGCGGAC
ATCTCGGTAGTGGGATACGACGATACCGAAGACAGCTCATGTTATATCCCGCCGTTAACCACCATCAAAC
AGGATTTTCGCCTGCTGGGGCAAACCAGCGTGGACCGCTTGCTGCAACTCTCTCAGGGCCAGGCGGTGAA
GGGCAATCAGCTGTTGCCCGTCTCACTGGTGAAAAGAAAAACCACCCTGGCGCCCAATACGCAAACCGCC
TCTCCCCGCGCGTTGGCCGATTCATTAATGCAGCTGGCACGACAGGTTTCCCGACTGGAAAGCGGGCAGT
GAGCGCAACGCAATTAATGTAAGTTAGCTCACTCATTAGGCACCGGGATCTCGACCGATGCCCTTGAGAG
CCTTCAACCCAGTCAGCTCCTTCCGGTGGGCGCGGGGCATGACTATCGTCGCCGCACTTATGACTGTCTT
CTTTATCATGCAACTCGTAGGACAGGTGCCGGCAGCGCTCTGGGTCATTTTCGGCGAGGACCGCTTTCGC
TGGAGCGCGACGATGATCGGCCTGTCGCTTGCGGTATTCGGAATCTTGCACGCCCTCGCTCAAGCCTTCG
TCACTGGTCCCGCCACCAAACGTTTCGGCGAGAAGCAGGCCATTATCGCCGGCATGGCGGCCCCACGGGT
GCGCATGATCGTGCTCCTGTCGTTGAGGACCCGGCTAGGCTGGCGGGGTTGCCTTACTGGTTAGCAGAAT
GAATCACCGATACGCGAGCGAACGTGAAGCGACTGCTGCTGCAAAACGTCTGCGACCTGAGCAACAACAT
GAATGGTCTTCGGTTTCCGTGTTTCGTAAAGTCTGGAAACGCGGAAGTCAGCGCCCTGCACCATTATGTT
CCGGATCTGCATCGCAGGATGCTGCTGGCTACCCTGTGGAACACCTACATCTGTATTAACGAAGCGCTGG
CATTGACCCTGAGTGATTTTTCTCTGGTCCCGCCGCATCCATACCGCCAGTTGTTTACCCTCACAACGTT
CCAGTAACCGGGCATGTTCATCATCAGTAACCCGTATCGTGAGCATCCTCTCTCGTTTCATCGGTATCAT
TACCCCCATGAACAGAAATCCCCCTTACACGGAGGCATCAGTGACCAAACAGGAAAAAACCGCCCTTAAC
ATGGCCCGCTTTATCAGAAGCCAGACATTAACGCTTCTGGAGAAACTCAACGAGCTGGACGCGGATGAAC
AGGCAGACATCTGTGAATCGCTTCACGACCACGCTGATGAGCTTTACCGCAGCTGCCTCGCGCGTTTCGG
TGATGACGGTGAAAACCTCTGACACATGCAGCTCCCGGAGACGGTCACAGCTTGTCTGTAAGCGGATGCC
GGGAGCAGACAAGCCCGTCAGGGCGCGTCAGCGGGTGTTGGCGGGTGTCGGGGCGCAGCCATGACCCAGT
CACGTAGCGATAGCGGAGTGTATACTGGCTTAACTATGCGGCATCAGAGCAGATTGTACTGAGAGTGCAC
CATTGCGGTGTGAAATACCGCACAGATGCGTAAGGAGAAAATACCGCATCAGGCGCTCTTCCGCTTCCTC
GCTCACTGACTCGCTGCGCTCGGTCGTTCGGCTGCGGCGAGCGGTATCAGCTCACTCAAAGGCGGTAATA
CGGTTATCCACAGAATCAGGGGATAACGCAGGAAAGAACATGTGAGCAAAAGGCCAGCAAAAGGCCAGGA
ACCGTAAAAAGGCCGCGTTGCTGGCGTTTTTCCATAGGCTCCGCCCCCCTGACGAGCATCACAAAAATCG
ACGCTCAAGTCAGAGGTGGCGAAACCCGACAGGACTATAAAGATACCAGGCGTTTCCCCCTGGAAGCTCC
CTCGTGCGCTCTCCTGTTCCGACCCTGCCGCTTACCGGATACCTGTCCGCCTTTCTCCCTTCGGGAAGCG
TGGCGCTTTCTCATAGCTCACGCTGTAGGTATCTCAGTTCGGTGTAGGTCGTTCGCTCCAAGCTGGGCTG
TGTGCACGAACCCCCCGTTCAGCCCGACCGCTGCGCCTTATCCGGTAACTATCGTCTTGAGTCCAACCCG
GTAAGACACGACTTATCGCCACTGGCAGCAGCCACTGGTAACAGGATTAGCAGAGCGAGGTATGTAGGCG
GTGCTACAGAGTTCTTGAAGTGGTGGCCTAACTACGGCTACACTAGAAGGACAGTATTTGGTATCTGCGC
TCTGCTGAAGCCAGTTACCTTCGGAAAAAGAGTTGGTAGCTCTTGATCCGGCAAACAAACCACCGCTGGT
AGCGGTGGTTTTTTTGTTTGCAAGCAGCAGATTACGCGCAGAAAAAAAGGATCTCAAGAAGATCCTTTGA
TCTTTTCTACGGGGTCTGACGCTCAGTGGAACGAAAACTCACGTTAAGGGATTTTGGTCATGAACAATAA
AACTGTCTGCTTACATAAACAGTAATACAAGGGGTGTTATGAGCCATATTCAACGGGAAACGTCTTGCTC
TAGGCCGCGATTAAATTCCAACATGGATGCTGATTTATATGGGTATAAATGGGCTCGCGATAATGTCGGG
CAATCAGGTGCGACAATCTATCGATTGTATGGGAAGCCCGATGCGCCAGAGTTGTTTCTGAAACATGGCA
AAGGTAGCGTTGCCAATGATGTTACAGATGAGATGGTCAGACTAAACTGGCTGACGGAATTTATGCCTCT
TCCGACCATCAAGCATTTTATCCGTACTCCTGATGATGCATGGTTACTCACCACTGCGATCCCCGGGAAA
ACAGCATTCCAGGTATTAGAAGAATATCCTGATTCAGGTGAAAATATTGTTGATGCGCTGGCAGTGTTCC
TGCGCCGGTTGCATTCGATTCCTGTTTGTAATTGTCCTTTTAACAGCGATCGCGTATTTCGTCTCGCTCA
GGCGCAATCACGAATGAATAACGGTTTGGTTGATGCGAGTGATTTTGATGACGAGCGTAATGGCTGGCCT
GTTGAACAAGTCTGGAAAGAAATGCATAAACTTTTGCCATTCTCACCGGATTCAGTCGTCACTCATGGTG
ATTTCTCACTTGATAACCTTATTTTTGACGAGGGGAAATTAATAGGTTGTATTGATGTTGGACGAGTCGG
AATCGCAGACCGATACCAGGATCTTGCCATCCTATGGAACTGCCTCGGTGAGTTTTCTCCTTCATTACAG
AAACGGCTTTTTCAAAAATATGGTATTGATAATCCTGATATGAATAAATTGCAGTTTCATTTGATGCTCG
ATGAGTTTTTCTAAGAATTAATTCATGAGCGGATACATATTTGAATGTATTTAGAAAAATAAACAAATAG
GGGTTCCGCGCACATTTCCCCGAAAAGTGCCACCTAAATTGTAAGCGTTAATATTTTGTTAAAATTCGCG
TTAAATTTTTGTTAAATCAGCTCATTTTTTAACCAATAGGCCGAAATCGGCAAAATCCCTTATAAATCAA
AAGAATAGACCGAGATAGGGT
[37 nt withheld, positions 5902-5938]
AAAGAACGTGGACTCCAACGTCAAAGG
[49 nt withheld, positions 5966-6014]
T
[91 nt withheld, positions 6016-6106]
G
[124 nt withheld, positions 6108-6231]
CCCATTCGCCA
Features (pLannotate 1.2.2; 21 found; start..end, strand, type, name):
     26..73      -  terminator     T7 terminator: transcription terminator for bacteriophage T7 RNA polymerase
     81..130     -  CDS            SET1 (fragment): solubility-enhancement tag derived from T7 phage gene 10B
    140..157     -  CDS            9xHis (fragment): 9xHis affinity tag
    206..1096    -  CDS            QPRT: NADC_HUMAN - Experimental evidence at protein level: Swiss-Prot protein existence level 1. Involved in the catabolism of quinolinic acid (QA). From Homo sapiens (Human).
   1100..1120    -  CDS            TEV site: tobacco etch virus (TEV) protease recognition and cleavage site
   1142..1161    -  CDS            8xHis (fragment): 8xHis affinity tag
   1179..1201    -  RBS            RBS: efficient ribosome binding site from bacteriophage T7 gene 10 (Olins and Rangwala, 1989)
   1216..1240    -  protein_bind   lac operator: The lac repressor binds to the lac operator to inhibit transcription in E. coli. This inhibition can be relieved by adding lactose or isopropyl-β-D-thiogalactopyranoside (IPTG). lac repressor encoded by lacI
   1241..1259    -  promoter       T7 promoter: promoter for bacteriophage T7 RNA polymerase
   1285..1564    +  CDS            TcR (fragment): tetracycline efflux protein; tet; confers resistance to tetracycline
   1572..1649    +  promoter       lacI promoter: lacI
   1650..2732    +  CDS            lacI: lac repressor; lacI; The lac repressor binds to the lac operator to inhibit transcription in E. coli. This inhibition can be relieved by adding lactose or isopropyl-β-D-thiogalactopyranoside (IPTG).
   2745..2766    +  protein_bind   CAP binding site: CAP binding activates transcription in the presence of cAMP. E. coli catabolite activator protein
   2781..3072    +  CDS            TcR (fragment): tetracycline efflux protein; tet; confers resistance to tetracycline
   3144..3524    -  CDS            YPB1_ECOLX: Protein predicted: Swiss-Prot protein existence level 4. From Escherichia coli.
   3541..3732    +  CDS            rop: Rop protein, which maintains plasmids at low copy number; rop
   3834..3973    +  misc_feature   bom: basis of mobility region from pBR322
   4159..4747    -  rep_origin     ori: high-copy-number ColE1/pMB1/pBR322/pUC origin of replication
   4869..5684    +  CDS            KanR: aminoglycoside phosphotransferase; aph(3')-Ia; confers resistance to kanamycin in bacteria or G418 (Geneticin®) in eukaryotes
   5693..5750    -  promoter       AmpR promoter (fragment): bla
   5803..6231    -  rep_origin     f1 ori (sequence partly withheld): f1 bacteriophage origin of replication; arrow indicates direction of (+) strand synthesis
