>Addgene plasmid #92413 | pEHIShqprtR161Q | analyzer sequence | sequence record 178123
ATCCGGATATAGTTCCTCCTTTCAGCAAAAAACCCCTCAAGACCCGTTTAGAGGCCCCAAGGGGTTATGC
TAGTTATTGCTCAGCGGTGGCAGCAGCCAACTCAGCTTCCTTTCGGGCTTTGTTAGCAGCCGGATCTCAG
TGGTGGTGGTGGTGGTGCTCGAGTGCGGCCGCAAGCTTGTCGACGGAGCTCGAATTCGGATCCCTAGTGG
ATTTTGGGCACTGGAGCCACCTCTTTGGCAAACAGCTTGAGGGAGAAATCAAGGGCTGGGACCGCCTGGG
TCAGCATCCCCATGGAGATGACGTCTATGTGCGGCCCGCAGAACTGGGGGAGGTTGTCCAGGGTGATGCC
CCCACTGGCTTCCACAGCCACACTCGGGAACTGGGCCTTCAGCGCGGTGGCCGTGGGGTGCAGCTCCTCT
GGCTTGAAGTTGTCCAGCAGGACAAGGTCGGCGCCAGCCTCAGCTGCCTGGACGACCTCCTGCAGGCTGC
TGCATTCCACTTCCACCTTCAGAGCGAAGTCAGCCGCCTGTCTGGCCGCCCGCACCGCCTTCTCCACGCC
ACCGGGGGGCACCACATGGTTATCCTTCAACATCACCAGCCCTCCCAGGTCGTACTGGTGCGAGGCGGCC
CCGCCCACCAGGAGCCCATACTTCTCCACCAGCCGGAAGCCTGGCGTGGTCTTCCTCGTGCCTGCCACGT
GCCCAGTCCAGCCGGCCCCCCTGGCGGCCTCCACTGCAGCGGCGGCAGCACTGGCAATGCCACTGCAGCG
GGCCAGCGTGTTGAGGGCCACCCGTTCCCCCAGCAGCAGGCAGTGGGCAGGGCCCCGGACCTCGGCCACT
CTGGCCACCGGCACCAGCTTCGATCCCTCGGGGAGGAACCAGGAGACTTGGCAGTTGAGTTGGGTAAATA
TGGCATCGAAGAAAGGCTGCCCTGCCAGTACCCCAGGGGATTTGGCCCACAGCGCCGCCTGCGAGGGGCC
TGCCCCGCTGACCAAGGCTGCGTAGTTGAGCCCTGGGCAGTCCTCTCGGAGCCAGCTGTCCACCAGGGCT
GCCAGGGTGACGGGCGGCAGCAGCAGCGCCAGGCCTTCAGCGTTCATGGCGCCCTGAAAATACAGGTTTT
CGGTCGTTGGGATGTCGTAATCGTGATGGTGATGGTGATGGTAGTACGACATATGTATATCTCCTTCTTA
AAGTTAAACAAAATTATTTCTAGAGGGGAATTGTTATCCGCTCACAATTCCCCTATAGTGAGTCGTATTA
ATTTCGCGGGATCGAGATCGATCTCGATCCTCTACGCCGGACGCATCGTGGCCGGCATCACCGGCGCCAC
AGGTGCGGTTGCTGGCGCCTATATCGCCGACATCACCGATGGGGAAGATCGGGCTCGCCACTTCGGGCTC
ATGAGCGCTTGTTTCGGCGTGGGTATGGTGGCAGGCCCCGTGGCCGGGGGACTGTTGGGCGCCATCTCCT
TGCATGCACCATTCCTTGCGGCGGCGGTGCTCAACGGCCTCAACCTACTACTGGGCTGCTTCCTAATGCA
GGAGTCGCATAAGGGAGAGCGTCGAGATCCCGGACACCATCGAATGGCGCAAAACCTTTCGCGGTATGGC
ATGATAGCGCCCGGAAGAGAGTCAATTCAGGGTGGTGAATGTGAAACCAGTAACGTTATACGATGTCGCA
GAGTATGCCGGTGTCTCTTATCAGACCGTTTCCCGCGTGGTGAACCAGGCCAGCCACGTTTCTGCGAAAA
CGCGGGAAAAAGTGGAAGCGGCGATGGCGGAGCTGAATTACATTCCCAACCGCGTGGCACAACAACTGGC
GGGCAAACAGTCGTTGCTGATTGGCGTTGCCACCTCCAGTCTGGCCCTGCACGCGCCGTCGCAAATTGTC
GCGGCGATTAAATCTCGCGCCGATCAACTGGGTGCCAGCGTGGTGGTGTCGATGGTAGAACGAAGCGGCG
TCGAAGCCTGTAAAGCGGCGGTGCACAATCTTCTCGCGCAACGCGTCAGTGGGCTGATCATTAACTATCC
GCTGGATGACCAGGATGCCATTGCTGTGGAAGCTGCCTGCACTAATGTTCCGGCGTTATTTCTTGATGTC
TCTGACCAGACACCCATCAACAGTATTATTTTCTCCCATGAAGACGGTACGCGACTGGGCGTGGAGCATC
TGGTCGCATTGGGTCACCAGCAAATCGCGCTGTTAGCGGGCCCATTAAGTTCTGTCTCGGCGCGTCTGCG
TCTGGCTGGCTGGCATAAATATCTCACTCGCAATCAAATTCAGCCGATAGCGGAACGGGAAGGCGACTGG
AGTGCCATGTCCGGTTTTCAACAAACCATGCAAATGCTGAATGAGGGCATCGTTCCCACTGCGATGCTGG
TTGCCAACGATCAGATGGCGCTGGGCGCAATGCGCGCCATTACCGAGTCCGGGCTGCGCGTTGGTGCGGA
CATCTCGGTAGTGGGATACGACGATACCGAAGACAGCTCATGTTATATCCCGCCGTTAACCACCATCAAA
CAGGATTTTCGCCTGCTGGGGCAAACCAGCGTGGACCGCTTGCTGCAACTCTCTCAGGGCCAGGCGGTGA
AGGGCAATCAGCTGTTGCCCGTCTCACTGGTGAAAAGAAAAACCACCCTGGCGCCCAATACGCAAACCGC
CTCTCCCCGCGCGTTGGCCGATTCATTAATGCAGCTGGCACGACAGGTTTCCCGACTGGAAAGCGGGCAG
TGAGCGCAACGCAATTAATGTAAGTTAGCTCACTCATTAGGCACCGGGATCTCGACCGATGCCCTTGAGA
GCCTTCAACCCAGTCAGCTCCTTCCGGTGGGCGCGGGGCATGACTATCGTCGCCGCACTTATGACTGTCT
TCTTTATCATGCAACTCGTAGGACAGGTGCCGGCAGCGCTCTGGGTCATTTTCGGCGAGGACCGCTTTCG
CTGGAGCGCGACGATGATCGGCCTGTCGCTTGCGGTATTCGGAATCTTGCACGCCCTCGCTCAAGCCTTC
GTCACTGGTCCCGCCACCAAACGTTTCGGCGAGAAGCAGGCCATTATCGCCGGCATGGCGGCCCCACGGG
TGCGCATGATCGTGCTCCTGTCGTTGAGGACCCGGCTAGGCTGGCGGGGTTGCCTTACTGGTTAGCAGAA
TGAATCACCGATACGCGAGCGAACGTGAAGCGACTGCTGCTGCAAAACGTCTGCGACCTGAGCAACAACA
TGAATGGTCTTCGGTTTCCGTGTTTCGTAAAGTCTGGAAACGCGGAAGTCAGCGCCCTGCACCATTATGT
TCCGGATCTGCATCGCAGGATGCTGCTGGCTACCCTGTGGAACACCTACATCTGTATTAACGAAGCGCTG
GCATTGACCCTGAGTGATTTTTCTCTGGTCCCGCCGCATCCATACCGCCAGTTGTTTACCCTCACAACGT
TCCAGTAACCGGGCATGTTCATCATCAGTAACCCGTATCGTGAGCATCCTCTCTCGTTTCATCGGTATCA
TTACCCCCATGAACAGAAATCCCCCTTACACGGAGGCATCAGTGACCAAACAGGAAAAAACCGCCCTTAA
CATGGCCCGCTTTATCAGAAGCCAGACATTAACGCTTCTGGAGAAACTCAACGAGCTGGACGCGGATGAA
CAGGCAGACATCTGTGAATCGCTTCACGACCACGCTGATGAGCTTTACCGCAGCTGCCTCGCGCGTTTCG
GTGATGACGGTGAAAACCTCTGACACATGCAGCTCCCGGAGACGGTCACAGCTTGTCTGTAAGCGGATGC
CGGGAGCAGACAAGCCCGTCAGGGCGCGTCAGCGGGTGTTGGCGGGTGTCGGGGCGCAGCCATGACCCAG
TCACGTAGCGATAGCGGAGTGTATACTGGCTTAACTATGCGGCATCAGAGCAGATTGTACTGAGAGTGCA
CCATATATGCGGTGTGAAATACCGCACAGATGCGTAAGGAGAAAATACCGCATCAGGCGCTCTTCCGCTT
CCTCGCTCACTGACTCGCTGCGCTCGGTCGTTCGGCTGCGGCGAGCGGTATCAGCTCACTCAAAGGCGGT
AATACGGTTATCCACAGAATCAGGGGATAACGCAGGAAAGAACATGTGAGCAAAAGGCCAGCAAAAGGCC
AGGAACCGTAAAAAGGCCGCGTTGCTGGCGTTTTTCCATAGGCTCCGCCCCCCTGACGAGCATCACAAAA
ATCGACGCTCAAGTCAGAGGTGGCGAAACCCGACAGGACTATAAAGATACCAGGCGTTTCCCCCTGGAAG
CTCCCTCGTGCGCTCTCCTGTTCCGACCCTGCCGCTTACCGGATACCTGTCCGCCTTTCTCCCTTCGGGA
AGCGTGGCGCTTTCTCATAGCTCACGCTGTAGGTATCTCAGTTCGGTGTAGGTCGTTCGCTCCAAGCTGG
GCTGTGTGCACGAACCCCCCGTTCAGCCCGACCGCTGCGCCTTATCCGGTAACTATCGTCTTGAGTCCAA
CCCGGTAAGACACGACTTATCGCCACTGGCAGCAGCCACTGGTAACAGGATTAGCAGAGCGAGGTATGTA
GGCGGTGCTACAGAGTTCTTGAAGTGGTGGCCTAACTACGGCTACACTAGAAGGACAGTATTTGGTATCT
GCGCTCTGCTGAAGCCAGTTACCTTCGGAAAAAGAGTTGGTAGCTCTTGATCCGGCAAACAAACCACCGC
TGGTAGCGGTGGTTTTTTTGTTTGCAAGCAGCAGATTACGCGCAGAAAAAAAGGATCTCAAGAAGATCCT
TTGATCTTTTCTACGGGGTCTGACGCTCAGTGGAACGAAAACTCACGTTAAGGGATTTTGGTCATGAACA
ATAAAACTGTCTGCTTACATAAACAGTAATACAAGGGGTGTTATGAGCCATATTCAACGGGAAACGTCTT
GCTCTAGGCCGCGATTAAATTCCAACATGGATGCTGATTTATATGGGTATAAATGGGCTCGCGATAATGT
CGGGCAATCAGGTGCGACAATCTATCGATTGTATGGGAAGCCCGATGCGCCAGAGTTGTTTCTGAAACAT
GGCAAAGGTAGCGTTGCCAATGATGTTACAGATGAGATGGTCAGACTAAACTGGCTGACGGAATTTATGC
CTCTTCCGACCATCAAGCATTTTATCCGTACTCCTGATGATGCATGGTTACTCACCACTGCGATCCCCGG
GAAAACAGCATTCCAGGTATTAGAAGAATATCCTGATTCAGGTGAAAATATTGTTGATGCGCTGGCAGTG
TTCCTGCGCCGGTTGCATTCGATTCCTGTTTGTAATTGTCCTTTTAACAGCGATCGCGTATTTCGTCTCG
CTCAGGCGCAATCACGAATGAATAACGGTTTGGTTGATGCGAGTGATTTTGATGACGAGCGTAATGGCTG
GCCTGTTGAACAAGTCTGGAAAGAAATGCATAAACTTTTGCCATTCTCACCGGATTCAGTCGTCACTCAT
GGTGATTTCTCACTTGATAACCTTATTTTTGACGAGGGGAAATTAATAGGTTGTATTGATGTTGGACGAG
TCGGAATCGCAGACCGATACCAGGATCTTGCCATCCTATGGAACTGCCTCGGTGAGTTTTCTCCTTCATT
ACAGAAACGGCTTTTTCAAAAATATGGTATTGATAATCCTGATATGAATAAATTGCAGTTTCATTTGATG
CTCGATGAGTTTTTCTAAGAATTAATTCATGAGCGGATACATATTTGAATGTATTTAGAAAAATAAACAA
ATAGGGGTTCCGCGCACATTTCCCCGAAAAGTGCCACCTGAAATTGTAAACGTTAATATTTTGTTAAAAT
TCGCGTTAAATTTTTGTTAAATCAGCTCATTTTTTAACCAATAGGCCGAAATCGGCAAAATCCCTTATAA
ATCAAAAGAATAGACCGAGATAGGGT
[37 nt withheld, positions 5907-5943]
AAAGAACGTGGACTCCAACGTCAAAGG
[49 nt withheld, positions 5971-6019]
T
[91 nt withheld, positions 6021-6111]
G
[124 nt withheld, positions 6113-6236]
CCCATTCGCCA
Features (pLannotate 1.2.2; 21 found; start..end, strand, type, name):
     26..73      -  terminator     T7 terminator: transcription terminator for bacteriophage T7 RNA polymerase
     81..130     -  CDS            SET1 (fragment): solubility-enhancement tag derived from T7 phage gene 10B
    140..157     -  CDS            9xHis (fragment): 9xHis affinity tag
    207..1097    -  CDS            QPRT: NADC_HUMAN - Experimental evidence at protein level: Swiss-Prot protein existence level 1. Involved in the catabolism of quinolinic acid (QA). From Homo sapiens (Human).
   1101..1121    -  CDS            TEV site: tobacco etch virus (TEV) protease recognition and cleavage site
   1143..1162    -  CDS            8xHis (fragment): 8xHis affinity tag
   1180..1202    -  RBS            RBS: efficient ribosome binding site from bacteriophage T7 gene 10 (Olins and Rangwala, 1989)
   1217..1241    -  protein_bind   lac operator: The lac repressor binds to the lac operator to inhibit transcription in E. coli. This inhibition can be relieved by adding lactose or isopropyl-β-D-thiogalactopyranoside (IPTG). lac repressor encoded by lacI
   1242..1260    -  promoter       T7 promoter: promoter for bacteriophage T7 RNA polymerase
   1286..1565    +  CDS            TcR (fragment): tetracycline efflux protein; tet; confers resistance to tetracycline
   1573..1650    +  promoter       lacI promoter: lacI
   1651..2733    +  CDS            lacI: lac repressor; lacI; The lac repressor binds to the lac operator to inhibit transcription in E. coli. This inhibition can be relieved by adding lactose or isopropyl-β-D-thiogalactopyranoside (IPTG).
   2746..2767    +  protein_bind   CAP binding site: CAP binding activates transcription in the presence of cAMP. E. coli catabolite activator protein
   2782..3073    +  CDS            TcR (fragment): tetracycline efflux protein; tet; confers resistance to tetracycline
   3145..3525    -  CDS            YPB1_ECOLX: Protein predicted: Swiss-Prot protein existence level 4. From Escherichia coli.
   3542..3733    +  CDS            rop: Rop protein, which maintains plasmids at low copy number; rop
   3835..3977    +  misc_feature   bom: basis of mobility region from pBR322
   4163..4751    -  rep_origin     ori: high-copy-number ColE1/pMB1/pBR322/pUC origin of replication
   4873..5688    +  CDS            KanR: aminoglycoside phosphotransferase; aph(3')-Ia; confers resistance to kanamycin in bacteria or G418 (Geneticin®) in eukaryotes
   5697..5754    -  promoter       AmpR promoter (fragment): bla
   5781..6236    -  rep_origin     f1 ori (sequence partly withheld): f1 bacteriophage origin of replication; arrow indicates direction of (+) strand synthesis
