>Addgene plasmid #92413 | pEHIShqprtR161Q Sequencing Result | analyzer sequence | sequence record 190233
ATCCGGATATAGTTCCTCCTTTCAGCAAAAAACCCCTCAAGACCCGTTTAGAGGCCCCAAGGGGTTATGC
TAGTTATTGCTCAGCGGTGGCAGCAGCCAACTCAGCTTCCTTTCGGGCTTTGTTAGCAGCCGGATCTCAG
TGGTGGTGGTGGTGGTGCTCGAGTGCGGCCGCAAGCTTGTCGACGGAGCTCGAATTCGGATCCTAGTGGA
TTTTGGGCACTGGAGCCACCTCTTTGGCAAACAGCTTGAGGGAGAAATCAAGGGCTGGGGCCGCCTGGGT
CAGCATCCCCATGGAGATGACGTCTATGTGCGGCCCGCAGAACTGGGGGAGGTTGTCCAGGGTGATGCCC
CCACTGGCTTCCACAGCCACACTCGGGAACTGGGCCTTCAGCACGGTGGCCGTGGGGTGCAGCTCCTCTG
GCTTGAAGTTGTCCAGCAGGACAAGGTCGGCACCAGCCTCAGCTGCCTGCACGGCCTCCTGCAGGCTGCT
GCATTCCACTTCCACCTTCAGAGCGAAGTCAGCCGCCTGTCTGGCCGCCCGCACCGCCTTCTCCACGCCA
CCGGCGGCCACCACATGGTTATCCTTCACCATCACCAGCCCTCCCAGGTCGTACTGGTGCGAGGCGGCAG
CAGCAGCGCCAGGCCTTCAGCGTTCATGGCGCCCTGAAAATACAGGTTTTCGGTCGTTGGGATATCGTAA
TCGTGATGGTGATGGTGATGGTAGTACGACATATGTATATCTCCTTCTTAAAGTTAAACAAAATTATTTC
TAGAGGGGAATTGTTATCCGCTCACAATTCCCCTATAGTGAGTCGTATTAATTTCGCGGGATCGAGATCG
ATCTCGATCCTCTACGCCGGACGCATCGTGGCCGGCATCACCGGCGCCACAGGTGCGGTTGCTGGCGCCT
ATATCGCCGACATCACCGATGGGGAAGATCGGGCTCGCCACTTCGGGCTCATGAGCGCTTGTTTCGGCGT
GGGTATGGTGGCAGGCCCCGTGGCCGGGGGACTGTTGGGCGCCATCTCCTTGCATGCACCATTCCTTGCG
GCGGCGGTGCTCAACGGCCTCAACCTACTACTGGGCTGCTTCCTAATGCAGGAGTCGCATAAGGGAGAGC
GTCGAGATCCCGGACACCATCGAATGGCGCAAAACCTTTCGCGGTATGGCATGATAGCGCCCGGAAGAGA
GTCAATTCAGGGTGGTGAATGTGAAACCAGTAACGTTATACGATGTCGCAGAGTATGCCGGTGTCTCTTA
TCAGACCGTTTCCCGCGTGGTGAACCAGGCCAGCCACGTTTCTGCGAAAACGCGGGAAAAAGTGGAAGCG
GCGATGGCGGAGCTGAATTACATTCCCAACCGCGTGGCACAACAACTGGCGGGCAAACAGTCGTTGCTGA
TTGGCGTTGCCACCTCCAGTCTGGCCCTGCACGCGCCGTCGCAAATTGTCGCGGCGATTAAATCTCGCGC
CGATCAACTGGGTGCCAGCGTGGTGGTGTCGATGGTAGAACGAAGCGGCGTCGAAGCCTGTAAAGCGGCG
GTGCACAATCTTCTCGCGCAACGCGTCAGTGGGCTGATCATTAACTATCCGCTGGATGACCAGGATGCCA
TTGCTGTGGAAGCTGCCTGCACTAATGTTCCGGCGTTATTTCTTGATGTCTCTGACCAGACACCCATCAA
CAGTATTATTTTCTCCCATGAAGACGGTACGCGACTGGGCGTGGAGCATCTGGTCGCATTGGGTCACCAG
CAAATCGCGCTGTTAGCGGGCCCATTAAGTTCTGTCTCGGCGCGTCTGCGTCTGGCTGGCTGGCATAAAT
ATCTCACTCGCAATCAAATTCAGCCGATAGCGGAACGGGAAGGCGACTGGAGTGCCATGTCCGGTTTTCA
ACAAACCATGCAAATGCTGAATGAGGGCATCGTTCCCACTGCGATGCTGGTTGCCAACGATCAGATGGCG
CTGGGCGCAATGCGCGCCATTACCGAGTCCGGGCTGCGCGTTGGTGCGGACATCTCGGTAGTGGGATACG
ACGATACCGAAGACAGCTCATGTTATATCCCGCCGTTAACCACCATCAAACAGGATTTTCGCCTGCTGGG
GCAAACCAGCGTGGACCGCTTGCTGCAACTCTCTCAGGGCCAGGCGGTGAAGGGCAATCAGCTGTTGCCC
GTCTCACTGGTGAAAAGAAAAACCACCCTGGCGCCCAATACGCAAACCGCCTCTCCCCGCGCGTTGGCCG
ATTCATTAATGCAGCTGGCACGACAGGTTTCCCGACTGGAAAGCGGGCAGTGAGCGCAACGCAATTAATG
TAAGTTAGCTCACTCATTAGGCACCGGGATCTCGACCGATGCCCTTGAGAGCCTTCAACCCAGTCAGCTC
CTTCCGGTGGGCGCGGGGCATGACTATCGTCGCCGCACTTATGACTGTCTTCTTTATCATGCAACTCGTA
GGACAGGTGCCGGCAGCGCTCTGGGTCATTTTCGGCGAGGACCGCTTTCGCTGGAGCGCGACGATGATCG
GCCTGTCGCTTGCGGTATTCGGAATCTTGCACGCCCTCGCTCAAGCCTTCGTCACTGGTCCCGCCACCAA
ACGTTTCGGCGAGAAGCAGGCCATTATCGCCGGCATGGCGGCCCCACGGGTGCGCATGATCGTGCTCCTG
TCGTTGAGGACCCGGCTAGGCTGGCGGGGTTGCCTTACTGGTTAGCAGAATGAATCACCGATACGCGAGC
GAACGTGAAGCGACTGCTGCTGCAAAACGTCTGCGACCTGAGCAACAACATGAATGGTCTTCGGTTTCCG
TGTTTCGTAAAGTCTGGAAACGCGGAAGTCAGCGCCCTGCACCATTATGTTCCGGATCTGCATCGCAGGA
TGCTGCTGGCTACCCTGTGGAACACCTACATCTGTATTAACGAAGCGCTGGCATTGACCCTGAGTGATTT
TTCTCTGGTCCCGCCGCATCCATACCGCCAGTTGTTTACCCTCACAACGTTCCAGTAACCGGGCATGTTC
ATCATCAGTAACCCGTATCGTGAGCATCCTCTCTCGTTTCATCGGTATCATTACCCCCATGAACAGAAAT
CCCCCTTACACGGAGGCATCAGTGACCAAACAGGAAAAAACCGCCCTTAACATGGCCCGCTTTATCAGAA
GCCAGACATTAACGCTTCTGGAGAAACTCAACGAGCTGGACGCGGATGAACAGGCAGACATCTGTGAATC
GCTTCACGACCACGCTGATGAGCTTTACCGCAGCTGCCTCGCGCGTTTCGGTGATGACGGTGAAAACCTC
TGACACATGCAGCTCCCGGAGACGGTCACAGCTTGTCTGTAAGCGGATGCCGGGAGCAGACAAGCCCGTC
AGGGCGCGTCAGCGGGTGTTGGCGGGTGTCGGGGCGCAGCCATGACCCAGTCACGTAGCGATAGCGGAGT
GTATACTGGCTTAACTATGCGGCATCAGAGCAGATTGTACTGAGAGTGCACCATTGCGGTGTGAAATACC
GCACAGATGCGTAAGGAGAAAATACCGCATCAGGCGCTCTTCCGCTTCCTCGCTCACTGACTCGCTGCGC
TCGGTCGTTCGGCTGCGGCGAGCGGTATCAGCTCACTCAAAGGCGGTAATACGGTTATCCACAGAATCAG
GGGATAACGCAGGAAAGAACATGTGAGCAAAAGGCCAGCAAAAGGCCAGGAACCGTAAAAAGGCCGCGTT
GCTGGCGTTTTTCCATAGGCTCCGCCCCCCTGACGAGCATCACAAAAATCGACGCTCAAGTCAGAGGTGG
CGAAACCCGACAGGACTATAAAGATACCAGGCGTTTCCCCCTGGAAGCTCCCTCGTGCGCTCTCCTGTTC
CGACCCTGCCGCTTACCGGATACCTGTCCGCCTTTCTCCCTTCGGGAAGCGTGGCGCTTTCTCATAGCTC
ACGCTGTAGGTATCTCAGTTCGGTGTAGGTCGTTCGCTCCAAGCTGGGCTGTGTGCACGAACCCCCCGTT
CAGCCCGACCGCTGCGCCTTATCCGGTAACTATCGTCTTGAGTCCAACCCGGTAAGACACGACTTATCGC
CACTGGCAGCAGCCACTGGTAACAGGATTAGCAGAGCGAGGTATGTAGGCGGTGCTACAGAGTTCTTGAA
GTGGTGGCCTAACTACGGCTACACTAGAAGGACAGTATTTGGTATCTGCGCTCTGCTGAAGCCAGTTACC
TTCGGAAAAAGAGTTGGTAGCTCTTGATCCGGCAAACAAACCACCGCTGGTAGCGGTGGTTTTTTTGTTT
GCAAGCAGCAGATTACGCGCAGAAAAAAAGGATCTCAAGAAGATCCTTTGATCTTTTCTACGGGGTCTGA
CGCTCAGTGGAACGAAAACTCACGTTAAGGGATTTTGGTCATGAACAATAAAACTGTCTGCTTACATAAA
CAGTAATACAAGGGGTGTTATGAGCCATATTCAACGGGAAACGTCTTGCTCTAGGCCGCGATTAAATTCC
AACATGGATGCTGATTTATATGGGTATAAATGGGCTCGCGATAATGTCGGGCAATCAGGTGCGACAATCT
ATCGATTGTATGGGAAGCCCGATGCGCCAGAGTTGTTTCTGAAACATGGCAAAGGTAGCGTTGCCAATGA
TGTTACAGATGAGATGGTCAGACTAAACTGGCTGACGGAATTTATGCCTCTTCCGACCATCAAGCATTTT
ATCCGTACTCCTGATGATGCATGGTTACTCACCACTGCGATCCCCGGGAAAACAGCATTCCAGGTATTAG
AAGAATATCCTGATTCAGGTGAAAATATTGTTGATGCGCTGGCAGTGTTCCTGCGCCGGTTGCATTCGAT
TCCTGTTTGTAATTGTCCTTTTAACAGCGATCGCGTATTTCGTCTCGCTCAGGCGCAATCACGAATGAAT
AACGGTTTGGTTGATGCGAGTGATTTTGATGACGAGCGTAATGGCTGGCCTGTTGAACAAGTCTGGAAAG
AAATGCATAAACTTTTGCCATTCTCACCGGATTCAGTCGTCACTCATGGTGATTTCTCACTTGATAACCT
TATTTTTGACGAGGGGAAATTAATAGGTTGTATTGATGTTGGACGAGTCGGAATCGCAGACCGATACCAG
GATCTTGCCATCCTATGGAACTGCCTCGGTGAGTTTTCTCCTTCATTACAGAAACGGCTTTTTCAAAAAT
ATGGTATTGATAATCCTGATATGAATAAATTGCAGTTTCATTTGATGCTCGATGAGTTTTTCTAAGAATT
AATTCATGAGCGGATACATATTTGAATGTATTTAGAAAAATAAACAAATAGGGGTTCCGCGCACATTTCC
CCGAAAAGTGCCACCTAAATTGTAAGCGTTAATATTTTGTTAAAATTCGCGTTAAATTTTTGTTAAATCA
GCTCATTTTTTAACCAATAGGCCGAAATCGGCAAAATCCCTTATAAATCAAAAGAATAGACCGAGATAGG
GT
[37 nt withheld, positions 5463-5499]
AAAGAACGTGGACTCCAACGTCAAAGG
[49 nt withheld, positions 5527-5575]
T
[91 nt withheld, positions 5577-5667]
G
[124 nt withheld, positions 5669-5792]
CCCATTCGCCA
Features (pLannotate 1.2.2; 21 found; start..end, strand, type, name):
     26..73      -  terminator     T7 terminator: transcription terminator for bacteriophage T7 RNA polymerase
     81..130     -  CDS            SET1 (fragment): solubility-enhancement tag derived from T7 phage gene 10B
    140..157     -  CDS            9xHis (fragment): 9xHis affinity tag
    206..628     -  CDS            QPRT (fragment): NADC_HUMAN - Experimental evidence at protein level: Swiss-Prot protein existence level 1. Involved in the catabolism of quinolinic acid (QA). From Homo sapiens (Human).
    661..681     -  CDS            TEV site: tobacco etch virus (TEV) protease recognition and cleavage site
    703..722     -  CDS            8xHis (fragment): 8xHis affinity tag
    740..762     -  RBS            RBS: efficient ribosome binding site from bacteriophage T7 gene 10 (Olins and Rangwala, 1989)
    777..801     -  protein_bind   lac operator: The lac repressor binds to the lac operator to inhibit transcription in E. coli. This inhibition can be relieved by adding lactose or isopropyl-β-D-thiogalactopyranoside (IPTG). lac repressor encoded by lacI
    802..820     -  promoter       T7 promoter: promoter for bacteriophage T7 RNA polymerase
    846..1125    +  CDS            TcR (fragment): tetracycline efflux protein; tet; confers resistance to tetracycline
   1133..1210    +  promoter       lacI promoter: lacI
   1211..2293    +  CDS            lacI: lac repressor; lacI; The lac repressor binds to the lac operator to inhibit transcription in E. coli. This inhibition can be relieved by adding lactose or isopropyl-β-D-thiogalactopyranoside (IPTG).
   2306..2327    +  protein_bind   CAP binding site: CAP binding activates transcription in the presence of cAMP. E. coli catabolite activator protein
   2342..2633    +  CDS            TcR (fragment): tetracycline efflux protein; tet; confers resistance to tetracycline
   2705..3085    -  CDS            YPB1_ECOLX: Protein predicted: Swiss-Prot protein existence level 4. From Escherichia coli.
   3102..3293    +  CDS            rop: Rop protein, which maintains plasmids at low copy number; rop
   3395..3534    +  misc_feature   bom: basis of mobility region from pBR322
   3720..4308    -  rep_origin     ori: high-copy-number ColE1/pMB1/pBR322/pUC origin of replication
   4430..5245    +  CDS            KanR: aminoglycoside phosphotransferase; aph(3')-Ia; confers resistance to kanamycin in bacteria or G418 (Geneticin®) in eukaryotes
   5254..5311    -  promoter       AmpR promoter (fragment): bla
   5364..5792    -  rep_origin     f1 ori (sequence partly withheld): f1 bacteriophage origin of replication; arrow indicates direction of (+) strand synthesis
