[The description below was written by a language model from this plasmid's Addgene catalogue record and pLannotate feature annotations shown in this document.]
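Description:
pEHIShqprtR161Q is a bacterial expression plasmid built on the pEHISTEV backbone, a pET-style T7 vector, and carries human quinolinate phosphoribosyltransferase (hQPRTase, QPRT) with an R161Q point mutation. It is about 6.2 kb and is selected with kanamycin through an aph(3')-Ia gene. Replication depends on a ColE1/pBR322-type origin accompanied by rop and the bom region, which agrees with the low-copy designation in the record. An f1 origin is also present. Short tetracycline-resistance fragments and an AmpR promoter fragment in the annotation appear to be non-functional remnants of the vector's ancestry.

The roughly 0.9 kb QPRT coding sequence sits downstream of a T7 promoter with an adjacent lac operator and the T7 gene 10 ribosome binding site, and transcription ends at a T7 terminator. A plasmid-borne lacI gene supplies repressor, so expression stays low until induction with IPTG in a DE3 host that provides T7 RNA polymerase. The backbone adds an N-terminal 6xHis tag followed by a TEV protease site, which allows metal-affinity purification and later removal of the tag. A second His-tag fragment and a SET1-like fragment are annotated between the insert and the terminator. These are probably backbone sequence lying beyond the end of the QPRT reading frame, though the record does not confirm this.

The two annotated sequence records (an NGS result and a slightly longer analyzer sequence) differ by only a few bases and show the same feature layout. The associated work concerns the structural and kinetic characterisation of human QPRTase, so the construct is suited to producing the R161Q variant as recombinant protein for comparison with the wild-type enzyme.
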