Addgene plasmid #92413: pEHIShqprtR161Q
Purpose: hQPRTase harboring R161Q mutation
Depositing lab: Huanting Liu & James Naismith. Depositing organization: University of St. Andrews. Publication: Structural and kinetic characterization of quinolinate phosphoribosyltransferase (hQPRTase) from homo sapiens. Liu H, Woznica K, Catton G, Crawford A, Botting N, Naismith JH. J Mol Biol. 2007 Oct 26;373(3):755-63. Epub 2007 Aug 24. 10.1016/j.jmb.2007.08.043 PubMed 17868694.
Backbone
  Vector backbone: pEHISTEV
  Backbone manufacturer: Liu, H & Naismith, JH, University of St Andrews
  Backbone size w/o insert (bp): 5364
  Total vector size (bp): 6247
  Modifications to backbone: none
  Vector type: Bacterial Expression
Growth in bacteria
  Bacterial resistance: Kanamycin, 50 μg/mL
  Growth temperature: 37°C
  Growth strain: DH5alpha
  Growth instructions: protein expression in (DE3) strains
  Copy number: Low Copy
Gene/Insert
  Gene/Insert name: hQPRTase (alt name: hQPRT)
  Species: H. sapiens (human)
  Insert size (bp): 894
  Mutation: R161Q
  Entrez Gene: QPRT (a.k.a. HEL-S-90n, QPRTase)
  Promoter: T7
  Tag / fusion protein: TEV protease cleavable 6xHis (N terminal on backbone)
  Cloning method: Restriction Enzyme; 5′ cloning site NcoI/BspHI (destroyed during cloning); 3′ cloning site BamHI (not destroyed)
  Sequencing primers: 5′ T7 promoter; 3′ T7 terminator
Resource information
  A portion of this plasmid was derived from a plasmid made by: original
Terms and licenses: Academic/Nonprofit Terms; Industry Terms: Not Available to Industry
How to cite: pEHIShqprtR161Q was a gift from Huanting Liu & James Naismith (Addgene plasmid # 92413 ; http://n2t.net/addgene:92413 ; RRID:Addgene_92413)
